>Addgene plasmid #105144 | pFA6a-kanMX6-P81nmt1-mYFP | addgene full sequence | sequence record 203668 | Addgene NGS Result
CCCGTAGAAAAGATCAAAGGATCTTCTTGAGATCCTTTTTTTCTGCGCGTAATCTGCTGCTTGCAAACAA
AAAAACCACCGCTACCAGCGGTGGTTTGTTTGCCGGATCAAGAGCTACCAACTCTTTTTCCGAAGGTAAC
TGGCTTCAGCAGAGCGCAGATACCAAATACTGTTCTTCTAGTGTAGCCGTAGTTAGGCCACCACTTCAAG
AACTCTGTAGCACCGCCTACATACCTCGCTCTGCTAATCCTGTTACCAGTGGCTGCTGCCAGTGGCGATA
AGTCGTGTCTTACCGGGTTGGACTCAAGACGATAGTTACCGGATAAGGCGCAGCGGTCGGGCTGAACGGG
GGGTTCGTGCACACAGCCCAGCTTGGAGCGAACGACCTACACCGAACTGAGATACCTACAGCGTGAGCTA
TGAGAAAGCGCCACGCTTCCCGAAGGGAGAAAGGCGGACAGGTATCCGGTAAGCGGCAGGGTCGGAACAG
GAGAGCGCACGAGGGAGCTTCCAGGGGGAAACGCCTGGTATCTTTATAGTCCTGTCGGGTTTCGCCACCT
CTGACTTGAGCGTCGATTTTTGTGATGCTCGTCAGGGGGGCGGAGCCTATGGAAAAACGCCAGCAACGCG
GCCTTTTTACGGTTCCTGGCCTTTTGCTGGCCTTTTGCTCACATGTTCTTTCCTGCGTTATCCCCTGATT
CTGTGGATAACCGTATTACCGCCTTTGAGTGAGCTGATACCGCTCGCCGCAGCCGAACGACCGAGCGCAG
CGAGTCAGTGAGCGAGGAAGCGGAAGAGCGCCCAATACGCAAACCGCCTCTCCCCGCGCGTTGGCCGATT
CATTAATGCAGGTTAACCTGGCTTATCGAAATTAATACGACTCACTATAGGGAGACCGGCAGATCCGCGG
CCGCATAGGCCACTAGTGGATCTGATATCATCGATGAATTCGAGCTCGTTTAAACTGGATGGCGGCGTTA
GTATCGAATCGACAGCAGTATAGCGACCAGCATTCACATACGATTGACGCATGATATTACTTTCTGCGCA
CTTAACTTCGCATCTGGGCAGATGATGTCGAGGCGAAAAAAAATATAAATCACGCTAACATTTGATTAAA
ATAGAACAACTACAATATAAAAAAACTATACAAATGACAAGTTCTTGAAAACAAGAATCTTTTTATTGTC
AGTACTGATTAGAAAAACTCATCGAGCATCAAATGAAACTGCAATTTATTCATATCAGGATTATCAATAC
CATATTTTTGAAAAAGCCGTTTCTGTAATGAAGGAGAAAACTCACCGAGGCAGTTCCATAGGATGGCAAG
ATCCTGGTATCGGTCTGCGATTCCGACTCGTCCAACATCAATACAACCTATTAATTTCCCCTCGTCAAAA
ATAAGGTTATCAAGTGAGAAATCACCATGAGTGACGACTGAATCCGGTGAGAATGGCAAAAGCTTATGCA
TTTCTTTCCAGACTTGTTCAACAGGCCAGCCATTACGCTCGTCATCAAAATCACTCGCATCAACCAAACC
GTTATTCATTCGTGATTGCGCCTGAGCGAGACGAAATACGCGATCGCTGTTAAAAGGACAATTACAAACA
GGAATCGAATGCAACCGGCGCAGGAACACTGCCAGCGCATCAACAATATTTTCACCTGAATCAGGATATT
CTTCTAATACCTGGAATGCTGTTTTGCCGGGGATCGCAGTGGTGAGTAACCATGCATCATCAGGAGTACG
GATAAAATGCTTGATGGTCGGAAGAGGCATAAATTCCGTCAGCCAGTTTAGTCTGACCATCTCATCTGTA
ACATCATTGGCAACGCTACCTTTGCCATGTTTCAGAAACAACTCTGGCGCATCGGGCTTCCCATACAATC
GATAGATTGTCGCACCTGATTGCCCGACATTATCGCGAGCCCATTTATACCCATATAAATCAGCATCCAT
GTTGGAATTTAATCGCGGCCTCGAAACGTGAGTCTTTTCCTTACCCATGGTTGTTTATGTTCGGATGTGA
TGTGAGAACTGTATCCTAGCAAGATTTTAAAAGGAAGTATATGAAAGAAGAACCTCAGTGGCAAATCCTA
ACCTTTTATATTTCTCTACAGGGGCGCGGCGTGGGGACAATTCAACGCGTCTGTGAGGGGAGCGTTTCCC
TGCTCGCAGGTCTGCAGCGAGGAGCCGTAATTTTTGCTTCGCGCCGTGCGGCCATCAAAATGTATGGATG
CAAATGATTATACATGGGGATGTATGGGCTAAATGTACGGGCGACAGTCACATCATGCCCCTGAGCTGCG
CACGTCAAGACTGTCAAGGAGGGTATTCTGGGCCTCCATGTCGCTGGCCGGGTGACCCGGCGGGGACGAG
GCAAGCTAAACAGATCTCGCCATAAAAGACAGAATAAGTCATCAGCGGTTGTTTCATTTCCTATATTTTT
TTTTTATTTTTTTATTTTTTAATAAGGGAAAATTTAACGTCTAAGGATACAGAAGATTGTTAGCACATTA
AAGTAATAAAGGCTTAAGTAGTAAGTGCCTTAGCATGTTATTGTATTTCAAAGGACATAATCTAAAATAA
TAACAATATCATTTCTCACAAGTTATTCAATTTTCTTTTTTTTTTCTAATAATATCAAGAATGTATTATT
TGTTTGACATAAGTCAACTAATTTATTTAATATGCTGGATTAATCTTGCAGACATGTAAATTAACAAGTT
TTAGTCAAATAACGTTGAAGTTTCAATGAACTCAAATAATTTCTCTTTTTTTTTATATAACCATAATCTG
ATTTATATTTTCCGCAGGGATCAACTGAAGTTATGACATTTGGATTGGATCACTTATAACCTTGGTCGCC
AAATAATACAAAAATCAGCGTTATAAAACAAAGAAGGTTTTTGTTAAGAAATTAATCCTCTTTCTTGATA
AGAAAGTTGAACCGAAATTGCAGATACTGATATATGAAAATAATACCCACAATTTTGGGAATAGCGCAAG
CCTCAATTTAAACAATAGGTGAGGACACATGATAATGACCTCAATGATTGTTAGAAGAAAAGAGCCTCAT
TACAAAATCGAAAAATGAATGGTTGGGTACAAGTTTCCAAAACATGGTAAAGTGGACTTTGCGTATGAGA
CGTAAATAGAAAAAAACACTTGTTATATGTTTTCTAGAATTATTGTTGTCTCTTTATGGTTGGATGATGC
AAAATAGTAATTTCGGTTAGTTGCTGTAAAACACCACGAGACAAATAGATATGGATATTTATTAAATCAG
GAAAAACGTAACTCTCGGCTACTGGATGGTTCAGTCACCCAACGATTACTGGGGAGAGAAAACAGGGCAA
AAGCAAAGCTTAAAGGAATCCGATTGTCATTCGGCAATGTGCAGCGAAACTAAAAACCGGATAATGGACC
TGTTAATCGAAACATTGAAGATGGAAGAGGAATCCTGGCATATCATCAATTGAATAAGTTGAATTAATTA
TTTCAATCTCATTCTCACTTTCTGACTTATAGTCGCTTTGTTAAATCATGTCTTTAATTAACAGTAAAGG
AGAAGAACTTTTCACTGGAGTTGTCCCAATTCTTGTTGAATTAGATGGTGATGTTAATGGGCACAAATTT
TCTGTCAGTGGAGAGGGTGAAGGTGATGCAACATACGGAAAACTTACCCTTAAATTTATTTGCACTACTG
GAAAACTACCTGTTCCATGGCCAACACTTGTCACTACTTTCGGTTATGGTCTAAAATGCTTTGCTAGATA
CCCAGATCATATGAAACGGCATGACTTTTTCAAGAGTGCCATGCCCGAAGGTTATGTACAGGAAAGAACT
ATATTTTTCAAAGATGACGGGAACTACAAGACACGTGCTGAAGTCAAGTTTGAAGGTGATACCCTTGTTA
ATAGAATCGAGTTAAAAGGTATTGATTTTAAAGAAGATGGAAACATTCTTGGACACAAATTGGAATACAA
CTATAACTCACACAATGTATACATCATGGCAGACAAACAAAAGAATGGAATCAAAGTTAACTTCAAAATT
AGACACAACATTGAAGATGGAAGCGTTCAACTAGCAGACCATTATCAACAAAATACTCCAATTGGCGATG
GCCCTGTCCTTTTACCAGACAACCATTACCTGTCCTATCAATCTAAGCTTTCGAAAGATCCCAACGAAAA
GAGAGACCACATGGTCCTTCTTGAGTTTGTAACAGCTGCTGGGATTACACATGGCATGGATGAACTATAC
AAATAGGGCGCGCCACTTCTAAATAAGCGAATTTCTTATGATTTATGATTTTTATTATTAAATAAGTTAT
AAAAAAAATAAGTGTATACAAATTTTAAAGTGACTCTTAGGTTTTAAAACGAAAATTCTTATTCTTGAGT
AACTCTTTCCTGTAGGTCAGGTTGCTTTCTCAGGTATAGTATGAGGTCGCTCTTATTGACCACACCTCTA
CCGGCAGATCCGCTAGGGATAACAGGGTAATATAGATCCGTCGACCTGCAGCGTACGAAGCTTCAGCTGG
CGGCCGCGTTCTATAGTGTCACCTAAATCGTATGTGTATGATACATAAGGTTATGTATTAATTGTAGCCG
CGTTCTAACGACAATATGTCCATATGGTGCACTCTCAGTACAATCTGCTCTGATGCCGCATAGTTAAGCC
AGCCCCGACACCCGCCAACACCCGCTGACGCGCCCTGACGGGCTTGTCTGCTCCCGGCATCCGCTTACAG
ACAAGCTGTGACCGTCTCCGGGAGCTGCATGTGTCAGAGGTTTTCACCGTCATCACCGAAACGCGCGAGA
CGAAAGGGCCTCGTGATACGCCTATTTTTATAGGTTAATGTCATGATAATAATGGTTTCTTAGACGTCAG
GTGGCACTTTTCGGGGAAATGTGCGCGGAACCCCTATTTGTTTATTTTTCTAAATACATTCAAATATGTA
TCCGCTCATGAGACAATAACCCTGATAAATGCTTCAATAATATTGAAAAAGGAAGAGTATGAGTATTCAA
CATTTCCGTGTCGCCCTTATTCCCTTTTTTGCGGCATTTTGCCTTCCTGTTTTTGCTCACCCAGAAACGC
TGGTGAAAGTAAAAGATGCTGAAGATCAGTTGGGTGCACGAGTGGGTTACATCGAACTGGATCTCAACAG
CGGTAAGATCCTTGAGAGTTTTCGCCCCGAAGAACGTTTTCCAATGATGAGCACTTTTAAAGTTCTGCTA
TGTGGCGCGGTATTATCCCGTATTGACGCCGGGCAAGAGCAACTCGGTCGCCGCATACACTATTCTCAGA
ATGACTTGGTTGAGTACTCACCAGTCACAGAAAAGCATCTTACGGATGGCATGACAGTAAGAGAATTATG
CAGTGCTGCCATAACCATGAGTGATAACACTGCGGCCAACTTACTTCTGACAACGATCGGAGGACCGAAG
GAGCTAACCGCTTTTTTGCACAACATGGGGGATCATGTAACTCGCCTTGATCGTTGGGAACCGGAGCTGA
ATGAAGCCATACCAAACGACGAGCGTGACACCACGATGCCTGTAGCAATGGCAACAACGTTGCGCAAACT
ATTAACTGGCGAACTACTTACTCTAGCTTCCCGGCAACAATTAATAGACTGGATGGAGGCGGATAAAGTT
GCAGGACCACTTCTGCGCTCGGCCCTTCCGGCTGGCTGGTTTATTGCTGATAAATCTGGAGCCGGTGAGC
GTGGGTCTCGCGGTATCATTGCAGCACTGGGGCCAGATGGTAAGCCCTCCCGTATCGTAGTTATCTACAC
GACGGGGAGTCAGGCAACTATGGATGAACGAAATAGACAGATCGCTGAGATAGGTGCCTCACTGATTAAG
CATTGGTAACTGTCAGACCAAGTTTACTCATATATACTTTAGATTGATTTAAAACTTCATTTTTAATTTA
AAAGGATCTAGGTGAAGATCCTTTTTGATAATCTCATGACCAAAATCCCTTAACGTGAGTTTTCGTTCCA
CTGAGCGTCAGAC
Features (pLannotate 1.2.2; 12 found; start..end, strand, type, name):
     27..615     +  rep_origin     ori: high-copy-number ColE1/pMB1/pBR322/pUC origin of replication
    798..851     +  CDS            lacI (fragment): lac repressor; lacI; The lac repressor binds to the lac operator to inhibit transcription in E. coli. This inhibition can be relieved by adding lactose or isopropyl-β-D-thiogalactopyranoside (IPTG).
    873..891     +  promoter       T7 promoter: promoter for bacteriophage T7 RNA polymerase
    996..2352    -  gene           kanMX: yeast selectable marker conferring kanamycin resistance (Wach et al., 1994)
   2397..3548    +  promoter       nmt1 P41 promoter: mutant nmt1 promoter from Schizosaccharomyces pombe, conferring medium strength thiamine-repressible expression
   3563..4276    +  CDS            GFP: Aequoria victoria green fluorescent protein
   4297..4484    +  terminator     ADH1 terminator: S. cerevisiae ADH1; transcription terminator for the S. cerevisiae alcohol dehydrogenase 1 (ADH1) gene
   4560..4578    -  promoter       SP6 promoter: promoter for bacteriophage SP6 RNA polymerase
   4641..4692    -  misc_feature   bom (fragment): basis of mobility region from pBR322
   4794..4829    -  CDS            rop (fragment): Rop protein, which maintains plasmids at low copy number; rop
   4924..5028    +  promoter       AmpR promoter: bla
   5029..5889    +  CDS            AmpR: β-lactamase; bla; confers resistance to ampicillin, carbenicillin, and related antibiotics
