[The description below was written by a language model from this plasmid's Addgene catalogue record and pLannotate feature annotations shown in this document.]
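Description:
pFA6a-kanMX6-P81nmt1-mYFP is a PCR-template module for gene targeting in the fission yeast Schizosaccharomyces pombe, built on the pFA6a backbone. In E. coli it is maintained as a high-copy plasmid through a ColE1/pUC-type origin and selected with ampicillin via the β-lactamase gene. Short lacI, rop and bom fragments and flanking T7 and SP6 promoters are backbone remnants with no evident role in the construct's function. The sequenced record is about 6 kb. The depositor notes that the stated backbone and insert sizes are approximate and exclude the selectable marker.

The functional cassette consists of the kanMX6 marker, which confers G418 resistance in yeast, placed in the opposite orientation to a thiamine-repressible nmt1 promoter that drives monomeric YFP, followed by the S. cerevisiae ADH1 terminator. The catalogue entry specifies the 81nmt1 promoter, the weakest of the nmt1 series. The automated annotation labels this region as the medium-strength P41 variant, probably because these variants are very similar in sequence, so the depositor's designation is the better guide. Likewise, the fluorescent protein is annotated generically as GFP but is recorded as YFP carrying the A206K substitution, which reduces the tendency of Aequorea-derived proteins to dimerise. The tag is flanked by preserved PacI and AscI sites, allowing it to be exchanged.

Modules of this layout are typically amplified with primers bearing homology to a chromosomal locus and integrated upstream of a gene. Integration replaces the native promoter with low-level, thiamine-regulated expression and fuses mYFP to the protein's N-terminus. The associated work concerned contractile ring assembly during cytokinesis.
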