Addgene plasmid #105144: pFA6a-kanMX6-P81nmt1-mYFP
Purpose: Yeast gene targeting
Depositing lab: Thomas Pollard & Jian-Qiu Wu. Depositing organization: Yale University. Publication: Spatial and temporal pathway for assembly and constriction of the contractile ring in fission yeast cytokinesis. Wu JQ, Kuhn JR, Kovar DR, Pollard TD. Dev Cell. 2003 Nov;5(5):723-34. S1534-5807(03)00324-1 PubMed 14602073.
Backbone
  Vector backbone: pFA6a
  Backbone size w/o insert (bp): 4170
  Vector type: Bacterial Expression, Yeast Expression
  Selectable markers: KanMX6 (select with G418)
Growth in bacteria
  Bacterial resistance: Ampicillin, 100 μg/mL
  Growth temperature: 37°C
  Growth strain: DH5alpha
  Copy number: High Copy
Gene/Insert
  Gene/Insert name: kanMX6-P81nmt1-mYFP (alt names: monomeric YFP; 81nmt1)
  Species: S. pombe (fission yeast)
  Insert size (bp): 1900
  Mutation: A206K
  Promoter: 81nmt1
  Tag / fusion protein: 81nmt1-mYFP (N terminal on insert)
  Cloning method: Restriction Enzyme; 5′ cloning site PacI (not destroyed); 3′ cloning site AscI (not destroyed)
Terms and licenses: Academic/Nonprofit Terms; Industry Terms: Not Available to Industry
Depositor comments: The sizes of backbone and inserts are approximate, and do not include the selectable marker.
How to cite: pFA6a-kanMX6-P81nmt1-mYFP was a gift from Thomas Pollard & Jian-Qiu Wu (Addgene plasmid # 105144 ; http://n2t.net/addgene:105144 ; RRID:Addgene_105144)
